Addgene plasmid #143555: TFORF1925
Purpose: Lentiviral vector for overexpressing transcription factor ORFs with unique 24-bp barcodes. Barcodes facilitate identification of transcription factors in pooled screens.
Depositing lab: Feng Zhang. Depositing organization: Broad Institute. Publication: A transcription factor atlas of directed differentiation. Joung J, Ma S, Tay T, Geiger-Schuller KR, Kirchgatterer PC, Verdine VK, Guo B, Arias-Garcia MA, Allen WE, Singh A, Kuksenko O, Abudayyeh OO, Gootenberg JS, Fu Z, Macrae RK, Buenrostro JD, Regev A, Zhang F. Cell. 2023 Jan 5;186(1):209-229.e26. doi: 10.1016/j.cell.2022.11.026. PubMed 36608654.
Backbone
  Vector backbone: pLX_TRC317
  Backbone manufacturer: Broad Institute Genetic Perturbation Platform
  Backbone size w/o insert (bp): 8264
  Vector type: Mammalian Expression, Lentiviral
  Selectable markers: Puromycin
Growth in bacteria
  Bacterial resistance: Ampicillin, 100 μg/mL
  Growth temperature: 30°C
  Growth strain: NEB Stable
  Copy number: High Copy
Gene/Insert
  Gene/Insert name: ZBTB21
  Species: H. sapiens (human)
  Insert size (bp): 2699
  Entrez Gene: ZBTB21 (a.k.a. ZNF295)
  Promoter: EF1a
  Cloning method: Unknown
  Sequencing primers: 5′ GGGTGGAGACTGAAGTTAGGCCAG; 3′ CACATAGCGTAAAAGGAGCAACATAG
Terms and licenses: Academic/Nonprofit Terms; Industry Terms: Not Available to Industry
Depositor comments: NM_001098403,NM_001320729,ENST00000398505 . The transcription factor ORF portion of this plasmid was synthesized by Genewiz. Please test multiple small colonies in case of plasmid recombination. To make this collection available in a timely manner, a portion of this collection was not fully sequenced by Addgene. If an Addgene verified full plasmid sequence is not available, please contact us prior to placing an order to request the full sequence.
How to cite: TFORF1925 was a gift from Feng Zhang (Addgene plasmid # 143555 ; http://n2t.net/addgene:143555 ; RRID:Addgene_143555)
