[The description below was written by a language model from this plasmid's Addgene catalogue record and pLannotate feature annotations shown in this document.]
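Description:
TFORF1925 is a third-generation-style, self-inactivating lentiviral expression plasmid built on the pLX_TRC317 backbone and carrying the human transcription factor ZBTB21 (also known as ZNF295), a zinc finger and BTB domain protein annotated as a transcriptional repressor. It belongs to a barcoded transcription factor ORF collection in which each construct carries a unique 24-bp barcode, so that the overexpressed factor can be identified by sequencing in pooled screens. The barcode itself is not annotated in the feature table. In bacteria the plasmid is maintained through a high-copy ColE1/pUC-type origin and ampicillin resistance (bla). An f1 origin and remnants of a lac/T7/T3 cloning region are also present. The depositor warns that the plasmid can recombine, as is common for LTR-containing vectors.

The viral genome is transcribed from an RSV promoter fused to a truncated HIV-1 5' LTR, followed by the Ψ packaging signal, a gag fragment, and the RRE for Rev-dependent nuclear export. It ends in a ΔU3 3' LTR that inactivates LTR-driven transcription after integration, with an SV40 polyadenylation signal downstream. Two cassettes sit within this unit. An SV40 early promoter/origin region drives puromycin N-acetyltransferase for selection of transduced mammalian cells. After a cPPT/CTS element that aids nuclear import, a full EF-1α promoter constitutively drives the synthesized ZBTB21 ORF. A WPRE downstream of the ORF enhances transcript stability and expression. The short U6 promoter fragment between the ORF and the WPRE is probably a residual or priming sequence rather than a functional Pol III promoter. The construct is intended for lentiviral overexpression of ZBTB21, individually or in pooled screens of directed differentiation.
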