Features (pLannotate 1.2.2; 31 found; start..end, strand, type, name):
      5..231     +  promoter       RSV promoter: Rous sarcoma virus enhancer/promoter
    232..412     +  LTR            5' LTR (truncated): truncated 5' long terminal repeat (LTR) from HIV-1
    459..584     +  misc_feature   HIV-1 Ψ: packaging signal of human immunodeficiency virus type 1
    568..931     +  CDS            HIV-1 gag (fragment): gag protein from human immunodeficiency virus 1; gag
   1077..1310    +  misc_feature   RRE: The Rev response element (RRE) of HIV-1 allows for Rev-dependent mRNA export from the nucleus to the cytoplasm.
   1687..1713    +  CDS            Rev (fragment): human immunodeficiency virus 1 (HIV-1) Rev protein; rev; enhances nuclear export of unspliced and incompletely spliced viral mRNAs
   1720..1743    +  promoter       SV40 promoter (fragment): SV40 early promoter
   1744..1815    +  promoter       SV40 promoter (fragment): SV40 enhancer and early promoter
   1839..1974    +  rep_origin     SV40 ori: SV40 origin of replication
   2020..2616    +  CDS            PuroR (fragment): puromycin N-acetyltransferase; pac from Streptomyces; confers resistance to puromycin
   2665..2782    +  misc_feature   cPPT/CTS: central polypurine tract and central termination sequence of HIV-1
   2847..2913    +  CDS            small t antigen (fragment): SV40 (simian virus 40) small t antigen
   2920..4098    +  promoter       EF-1α promoter: strong constitutive promoter for human elongation factor EF-1α
   4115..6709    +  CDS            ZBTB21 (fragment): ZBT21_HUMAN - Also known as KIAA1227, ZNF295. Experimental evidence at protein level: Swiss-Prot protein existence level 1. Acts as a transcription repressor. From Homo sapiens (Human).
   6725..6778    +  promoter       U6 promoter (fragment): RNA polymerase III promoter for human U6 snRNA
   6820..7408    +  misc_feature   WPRE: woodchuck hepatitis virus posttranscriptional regulatory element
   7459..7478    +  misc_feature   cPPT/CTS (fragment): central polypurine tract and central termination sequence of HIV-1
   7480..7713    +  LTR            3' LTR (ΔU3): self-inactivating 3' long terminal repeat (LTR) from HIV-1
   7791..7912    +  polyA_signal   SV40 poly(A) signal: SV40 polyadenylation signal
   7952..8087    +  rep_origin     SV40 ori: SV40 origin of replication
   8108..8126    -  promoter       T7 promoter: promoter for bacteriophage T7 RNA polymerase
   8134..8289    +  CDS            lacZα (fragment): LacZα fragment of β-galactosidase; lacZ fragment
   8294..8722    +  rep_origin     f1 ori (sequence partly withheld): f1 bacteriophage origin of replication; arrow indicates direction of (+) strand synthesis
   8775..8879    +  promoter       AmpR promoter: bla
   8880..9740    +  CDS            AmpR: β-lactamase; bla; confers resistance to ampicillin, carbenicillin, and related antibiotics
   9911..10499   +  rep_origin     ori: high-copy-number ColE1/pMB1/pBR322/pUC origin of replication
  10682..10774   +  CDS            lacI (fragment): lac repressor; lacI; The lac repressor binds to the lac operator to inhibit transcription in E. coli. This inhibition can be relieved by adding lactose or isopropyl-β-D-thiogalactopyranoside (IPTG).
  10787..10808   +  protein_bind   CAP binding site: CAP binding activates transcription in the presence of cAMP. E. coli catabolite activator protein
  10823..10853   +  promoter       lac promoter: promoter for the E. coli lac operon
  10857..10879   +  protein_bind   lac operator (fragment): The lac repressor binds to the lac operator to inhibit transcription in E. coli. This inhibition can be relieved by adding lactose or isopropyl-β-D-thiogalactopyranoside (IPTG). lac repressor encoded by lacI
  10922..10940   +  promoter       T3 promoter: promoter for bacteriophage T3 RNA polymerase
>Addgene plasmid #143555 | TFORF1925 | addgene full sequence | sequence record 462945 | Addgene NGS Result
TTAATGTAGTCTTATGCAATACTCTTGTAGTCTTGCAACATGGTAACGATGAGTTAGCAACATGCCTTAC
AAGGAGAGAAAAAGCACCGTGCATGCCGATTGGTGGAAGTAAGGTGGTACGATCGTGCCTTATTAGGAAG
GCAACAGACGGGTCTGACATGGATTGGACGAACCACTGAATTGCCGCATTGCAGAGATATTGTATTTAAG
TGCCTAGCTCGATACATAAACGGGTCTCTCTGGTTAGACCAGATCTGAGCCTGGGAGCTCTCTGGCTAAC
TAGGGAACCCACTGCTTAAGCCTCAATAAAGCTTGCCTTGAGTGCTTCAAGTAGTGTGTGCCCGTCTGTT
GTGTGACTCTGGTAACTAGAGATCCCTCAGACCCTTTTAGTCAGTGTGGAAAATCTCTAGCAGTGGCGCC
CGAACAGGGACTTGAAAGCGAAAGGGAAACCAGAGGAGCTCTCTCGACGCAGGACTCGGCTTGCTGAAGC
GCGCACGGCAAGAGGCGAGGGGCGGCGACTGGTGAGTACGCCAAAAATTTTGACTAGCGGAGGCTAGAAG
GAGAGAGATGGGTGCGAGAGCGTCAGTATTAAGCGGGGGAGAATTAGATCGCGATGGGAAAAAATTCGGT
TAAGGCCAGGGGGAAAGAAAAAATATAAATTAAAACATATAGTATGGGCAAGCAGGGAGCTAGAACGATT
CGCAGTTAATCCTGGCCTGTTAGAAACATCAGAAGGCTGTAGACAAATACTGGGACAGCTACAACCATCC
CTTCAGACAGGATCAGAAGAACTTAGATCATTATATAATACAGTAGCAACCCTCTATTGTGTGCATCAAA
GGATAGAGATAAAAGACACCAAGGAAGCTTTAGACAAGATAGAGGAAGAGCAAAACAAAAGTAAGACCAC
CGCACAGCAAGCGGCCGCTGATCTTCAGACCTGGAGGAGGAGATATGAGGGACAATTGGAGAAGTGAATT
ATATAAATATAAAGTAGTAAAAATTGAACCATTAGGAGTAGCACCCACCAAGGCAAAGAGAAGAGTGGTG
CAGAGAGAAAAAAGAGCAGTGGGAATAGGAGCTTTGTTCCTTGGGTTCTTGGGAGCAGCAGGAAGCACTA
TGGGCGCAGCGTCAATGACGCTGACGGTACAGGCCAGACAATTATTGTCTGGTATAGTGCAGCAGCAGAA
CAATTTGCTGAGGGCTATTGAGGCGCAACAGCATCTGTTGCAACTCACAGTCTGGGGCATCAAGCAGCTC
CAGGCAAGAATCCTGGCTGTGGAAAGATACCTAAAGGATCAACAGCTCCTGGGGATTTGGGGTTGCTCTG
GAAAACTCATTTGCACCACTGCTGTGCCTTGGAATGCTAGTTGGAGTAATAAATCTCTGGAACAGATTTG
GAATCACACGACCTGGATGGAGTGGGACAGAGAAATTAACAATTACACAAGCTTAATACACTCCTTAATT
GAAGAATCGCAAAACCAGCAAGAAAAGAATGAACAAGAATTATTGGAATTAGATAAATGGGCAAGTTTGT
GGAATTGGTTTAACATAACAAATTGGCTGTGGTATATAAAATTATTCATAATGATAGTAGGAGGCTTGGT
AGGTTTAAGAATAGTTTTTGCTGTACTTTCTATAGTGAATAGAGTTAGGCAGGGATATTCACCATTATCG
TTTCAGACCCACCTCCCAACCCCGAGGGGACCCATGCATTGCATCTCAATTAGTCAGCAACCAGGTGTGG
AAAGTCCCCAGGCTCCCCAGCAGGCAGAAGTATGCAAAGCATGCGTCTCAATTAGTCAGCAACCATAGTC
CCGCCCCTAACTCCGCCCATCCCGCCCCTAACTCCGCCCAGTTCCGCCCATTCTCCGCCCCATGGCTGAC
TAATTTTTTTTATTTATGCAGAGGCCGAGGCCGCCTCGGCCTCTGAGCTATTCCAGAAGTAGTGAGGAGG
CTTTTTTGGAGGCCTAGGCTTTTGCAAAAAGCTTTCTAGAGGTACCACCGGAGCTTACCATGACCGAGTA
CAAGCCCACGGTGCGCCTCGCCACCCGCGACGACGTCCCCAGGGCCGTACGCACCCTCGCCGCCGCGTTC
GCCGACTACCCCGCCACGCGCCACACCGTCGATCCGGACCGCCACATCGAGCGGGTCACCGAGCTGCAAG
AACTCTTCCTCACGCGCGTCGGGCTCGACATCGGCAAGGTGTGGGTCGCGGACGACGGCGCCGCCGTGGC
GGTCTGGACCACGCCGGAGAGCGTCGAAGCGGGGGCGGTGTTCGCCGAGATCGGCCCGCGCATGGCCGAG
TTGAGCGGTTCCCGGCTGGCCGCGCAGCAACAGATGGAAGGCCTCCTGGCGCCGCACCGGCCCAAGGAGC
CCGCGTGGTTCCTGGCCACCGTCGGCGTCTCGCCCGACCACCAGGGCAAGGGTCTGGGCAGCGCCGTCGT
GCTCCCCGGAGTGGAGGCGGCCGAGCGCGCCGGGGTGCCCGCCTTCCTGGAGACCTCCGCGCCCCGCAAC
CTCCCCTTCTACGAGCGGCTCGGCTTCACCGTCACCGCCGACGTCGAGGTGCCCGAAGGACCGCGCACCT
GGTGCATGACCCGCAAGCCCGGTGCCAGTTAACGAATTCTAGATCTTGAGACAAATGGCAGTATTCATCC
ACAATTTTAAAAGAAAAGGGGGGATTGGGGGGTACAGTGCAGGGGAAAGAATAGTAGACATAATAGCAAC
AGACATACAAACTAAAGAATTACAAAAACAAATTACAAAAATTCAAAATTTTCGGGTTTATTACAGGGAC
AGCAGAGATCCACTTTGGCGCCGGCTCGAGGCCTGCAGGTGCAAAGATGGATAAAGTTTTAAACAGAGAG
GAATCTTTGCAGCTAATGGACCTTCTAGGTCTTGAAAGGAGTGGGAATTGGCTCCGGTGCCCGTCAGTGG
GCAGAGCGCACATCGCCCACAGTCCCCGAGAAGTTGGGGGGAGGGGTCGGCAATTGAACCGGTGCCTAGA
GAAGGTGGCGCGGGGTAAACTGGGAAAGTGATGTCGTGTACTGGCTCCGCCTTTTTCCCGAGGGTGGGGG
AGAACCGTATATAAGTGCAGTAGTCGCCGTGAACGTTCTTTTTCGCAACGGGTTTGCCGCCAGAACACAG
GTAAGTGCCGTGTGTGGTTCCCGCGGGCCTGGCCTCTTTACGGGTTATGGCCCTTGCGTGCCTTGAATTA
CTTCCACCTGGCTGCAGTACGTGATTCTTGATCCCGAGCTTCGGGTTGGAAGTGGGTGGGAGAGTTCGAG
GCCTTGCGCTTAAGGAGCCCCTTCGCCTCGTGCTTGAGTTGAGGCCTGGCCTGGGCGCTGGGGCCGCCGC
GTGCGAATCTGGTGGCACCTTCGCGCCTGTCTCGCTGCTTTCGATAAGTCTCTAGCCATTTAAAATTTTT
GATGACCTGCTGCGACGCTTTTTTTCTGGCAAGATAGTCTTGTAAATGCGGGCCAAGATCTGCACACTGG
TATTTCGGTTTTTGGGGCCGCGGGCGGCGACGGGGCCCGTGCGTCCCAGCGCACATGTTCGGCGAGGCGG
GGCCTGCGAGCGCGGCCACCGAGAATCGGACGGGGGTAGTCTCAAGCTGGCCGGCCTGCTCTGGTGCCTG
GCCTCGCGCCGCCGTGTATCGCCCCGCCCTGGGCGGCAAGGCTGGCCCGGTCGGCACCAGTTGCGTGAGC
GGAAAGATGGCCGCTTCCCGGCCCTGCTGCAGGGAGCTCAAAATGGAGGACGCGGCGCTCGGGAGAGCGG
GCGGGTGAGTCACCCACACAAAGGAAAAGGGCCTTTCCGTCCTCAGCCGTCGCTTCATGTGACTCCACGG
AGTACCGGGCGCCGTCCAGGCACCTCGATTAGTTCTCGAGCTTTTGGAGTACGTCGTCTTTAGGTTGGGG
GGAGGGGTTTTATGCGATGGAGTTTCCCCACACTGAGTGGGTGGAGACTGAAGTTAGGCCAGCTTGGCAC
TTGATGTAATTCTCCTTGGAATTTGCCCTTTTTGAGTTTGGATCTTGGTTCATTCTCAAGCCTCAGACAG
TGGTTCAAAGTTTTTTTCTTCCATTTCAGGTGTCGTGAGGCTAGCACCGCCACCATGGAGGGATTACTGC
ATTACATCAACCCTGCACACGCCATTTCTCTCCTAAGTGCCCTGAATGAGGAGCGTCTCAAAGGACAGCT
GTGTGATGTGCTGCTGATTGTTGGAGACCAAAAGTTCCGAGCTCATAAAAACGTCTTGGCTGCCAGCAGC
GAATACTTTCAGAGTTTATTCACAAATAAGGAAAATGAGTCACAAACTGTATTTCAGCTTGACTTCTGTG
AGCCAGATGCTTTTGATAATGTTTTAAACTACATTTATTCTTCCTCTCTATTTGTTGAGAAGAGCAGCCT
TGCTGCTGTGCAAGAACTTGGCTATAGTCTTGGGATTTCCTTTCTGACTAACATCGTTTCTAAAACACCT
CAAGCCCCCTTTCCAACGTGTCCTAATAGAAAAAAAGTGTTTGTAGAAGATGATGAAAACAGTTCTCAAA
AGAGAAGTGTCATTGTTTGTCAAAGTAGAAACGAAGCGCAAGGAAAAACTGTTAGTCAAAATCAACCCGA
TGTAAGCCATACTTCCCGGCCCTCTCCTAGCATTGCAGTCAAGGCCAATACCAATAAGCCACATGTCCCA
AAACCAATAGAACCACTTCATAATTTGTCATTAACTGAAAAGAGTTGGCCGAAAGATAGTTCTGTGGTAT
ATGCAAAGTCTCTTGAGCATTCTGGATCTTTGGATGATCCTAATAGAATCAGTTTGGTGAAAAGAAATGC
AGTGTTGCCTTCAAAGCCTCTGCAAGACAGAGAAGCTATGGATGATAAACCAGGTGTGAGTGGTCAGCTT
CCAAAAGGAAAAGCTCTAGAGCTGGCTTTGAAGAGACCACGGCCACCTGTTTTGTCTGTTTGTAGCTCAT
CAGAGACTCCCTATCTATTAAAAGAAACTAACAAAGGAAATGGTCAAGGTGAAGATAGAAACTTGTTGTA
CTATTCAAAGTTAGGCTTAGTGATCCCATCCAGTGGATCTGGTTCTGGAAACCAAAGCATTGACAGGAGT
GGCCCACTTGTTAAGAGTCTCCTCAGACGGTCATTGTCGATGGATAGCCAGGTTCCTGTCTATTCACCTT
CCATAGATTTGAAATCTTCCCAGGGATCATCTTCGGTGTCCAGTGATGCACCAGGGAATGTGTTGTGTGC
TTTATCTCAGAAGTCATCTTTAAAAGATTGTAGTGAAAAAACAGCCCTAGATGACAGGCCTCAAGTGCTA
CAACCGCATCGCCTCAGGTCCTTTAGTGCTTCTCAGTCAACAGACAGGGAGGGAGCTTCCCCTGTGACTG
AGGTGCGCATAAAGACTGAGCCCAGCAGCCCGCTGTCGGACCCCTCGGACATCATCCGCGTCACTGTGGG
AGATGCGGCAACAACAGCAGCTGCCTCATCTTCGTCGGTCACAAGAGACCTGTCTCTGAAAACAGAAGAT
GACCAAAAAGACATGAGCAGACTCCCAGCAAAAAGGAGGTTCCAAGCGGACCGAAGATTGCCGTTTAAGA
AGTTAAAGGTGAATGAGCACGGGTCTCCTGTGTCAGAAGATAATTTTGAGGAAGGCTCAAGCCCTACTCT
CCTTGATGCAGATTTTCCAGATTCTGATTTGAATAAAGACGAATTTGAGCAAGGAAGCCACGAGCGGCTG
TGCCGGAACGCGGCCGTCTGCCCTTACTGCAGCCTCAGGTTTTTCTCGCCCGAGCTGAAGCAAGAACACG
AGAGCAAGTGTGAGTATAAGAAGCTGACCTGCCTCGAGTGCATGCGCACCTTCAAGTCCTCTTTCAGCAT
CTGGCGGCACCAGGTTGAAGTCCATAATCAGAACAACATGGCACCCACCGAAAACTTTTCTTTGCCCGTT
TTGGACCACAATGGTGATGTGACTGGTTCTTCAAGGCCCCAATCCCAGCCTGAGCCCAACAAAGTAAACC
ACATCGTCACCACAAAAGACGACAACGTGTTCAGTGATTCTTCAGAACAAGTTAACTTCGACTCGGAAGA
TTCCTCTTGTCTTCCCGAAGACCTTAGTCTTTCCAAGCAACTGAAAATCCAAGTCAAAGAGGAGCCTGTG
GAGGAGGCTGAAGAAGAGGCACCCGAGGCCAGCACAGCCCCCAAAGAAGCGGGTCCTAGCAAAGAAGCCA
GCCTGTGGCCCTGCGAGAAGTGTGGGAAGATGTTCACGGTGCATAAGCAGCTGGAGCGTCACCAGGAGCT
TCTGTGCTCTGTGAAACCATTTATTTGTCACGTGTGCAACAAAGCTTTTCGCACTAATTTTCGACTCTGG
AGTCACTTCCAATCGCACATGTCTCAGGCTTCAGAGGAATCGGCACATAAGGAATCTGAGGTGTGCCCTG
TTCCCACAAACTCTCCCTCTCCACCACCTCTGCCACCGCCACCACCACTGCCCAAGATCCAGCCTCTGGA
GCCTGACAGCCCCACAGGCCTGTCCGAAAACCCAACTCCAGCCACAGAAAAACTGTTTGTGCCCCAAGAA
TCAGACACCCTTTTTTACCATGCCCCACCCCTTTCAGCAATCACATTTAAAAGACAGTTTATGTGTAAAC
TTTGCCACAGGACATTCAAGACTGCATTTAGTCTTTGGAGTCACGAACAAACACACAATTAGTAATGAAC
TAGTCCGTAACTTGAAAGTATTTCGATTTCTTGGCTTTATATATCTTGTGGAAAGGACGACAAGATATGG
GTTAAGCCTGTCCCACGCGTTAAGTCGACAATCAACCTCTGGATTACAAAATTTGTGAAAGATTGACTGG
TATTCTTAACTATGTTGCTCCTTTTACGCTATGTGGATACGCTGCTTTAATGCCTTTGTATCATGCTATT
GCTTCCCGTATGGCTTTCATTTTCTCCTCCTTGTATAAATCCTGGTTGCTGTCTCTTTATGAGGAGTTGT
GGCCCGTTGTCAGGCAACGTGGCGTGGTGTGCACTGTGTTTGCTGACGCAACCCCCACTGGTTGGGGCAT
TGCCACCACCTGTCAGCTCCTTTCCGGGACTTTCGCTTTCCCCCTCCCTATTGCCACGGCGGAACTCATC
GCCGCCTGCCTTGCCCGCTGCTGGACAGGGGCTCGGCTGTTGGGCACTGACAATTCCGTGGTGTTGTCGG
GGAAATCATCGTCCTTTCCTTGGCTGCTCGCCTGTGTTGCCACCTGGATTCTGCGCGGGACGTCCTTCTG
CTACGTCCCTTCGGCCCTCAATCCAGCGGACCTTCCTTCCCGCGGCCTGCTGCCGGCTCTGCGGCCTCTT
CCGCGTCTTCGCCTTCGCCCTCAGACGAGTCGGATCTCCCTTTGGGCCGCCTCCCCGCGTCGACTTTAAG
ACCAATGACTTACAAGGCAGCTGTAGATCTTAGCCACTTTTTAAAAGAAAAGGGGGGACTGGAAGGGCTA
ATTCACTCCCAACGAAGACAAGATCTGCTTTTTGCTTGTACTGGGTCTCTCTGGTTAGACCAGATCTGAG
CCTGGGAGCTCTCTGGCTAACTAGGGAACCCACTGCTTAAGCCTCAATAAAGCTTGCCTTGAGTGCTTCA
AGTAGTGTGTGCCCGTCTGTTGTGTGACTCTGGTAACTAGAGATCCCTCAGACCCTTTTAGTCAGTGTGG
AAAATCTCTAGCAGTACGTATAGTAGTTCATGTCATCTTATTATTCAGTATTTATAACTTGCAAAGAAAT
GAATATCAGAGAGTGAGAGGAACTTGTTTATTGCAGCTTATAATGGTTACAAATAAAGCAATAGCATCAC
AAATTTCACAAATAAAGCATTTTTTTCACTGCATTCTAGTTGTGGTTTGTCCAAACTCATCAATGTATCT
TATCATGTCTGGCTCTAGCTATCCCGCCCCTAACTCCGCCCATCCCGCCCCTAACTCCGCCCAGTTCCGC
CCATTCTCCGCCCCATGGCTGACTAATTTTTTTTATTTATGCAGAGGCCGAGGCCGCCTCGGCCTCTGAG
CTATTCCAGAAGTAGTGAGGAGGCTTTTTTGGAGGCCTAGGGACGTACCCAATTCGCCCTATAGTGAGTC
GTATTACGCGCGCTCACTGGCCGTCGTTTTACAACGTCGTGACTGGGAAAACCCTGGCGTTACCCAACTT
AATCGCCTTGCAGCACATCCCCCTTTCGCCAGCTGGCGTAATAGCGAAGAGGCCCGCACCGATCGCCCTT
CCCAACAGTTGCGCAGCCTGAATGGCGAATGGG
[124 nt withheld, positions 8294-8417]
C
[91 nt withheld, positions 8419-8509]
A
[49 nt withheld, positions 8511-8559]
CCTTTGACGTTGGAGTCCACGTTCTTT
[37 nt withheld, positions 8587-8623]
ACCCTATCTCGGTCTATTCTTTTGATTTATAAGGGATTTTGCCGATTTCGGCCTATTGGTTAAAAAATGA
GCTGATTTAACAAAAATTTAACGCGAATTTTAACAAAATATTAACGCTTACAATTTAGGTGGCACTTTTC
GGGGAAATGTGCGCGGAACCCCTATTTGTTTATTTTTCTAAATACATTCAAATATGTATCCGCTCATGAG
ACAATAACCCTGATAAATGCTTCAATAATATTGAAAAAGGAAGAGTATGAGTATTCAACATTTCCGTGTC
GCCCTTATTCCCTTTTTTGCGGCATTTTGCCTTCCTGTTTTTGCTCACCCAGAAACGCTGGTGAAAGTAA
AAGATGCTGAAGATCAGTTGGGTGCACGAGTGGGTTACATCGAACTGGATCTCAACAGCGGTAAGATCCT
TGAGAGTTTTCGCCCCGAAGAACGTTTTCCAATGATGAGCACTTTTAAAGTTCTGCTATGTGGCGCGGTA
TTATCCCGTATTGACGCCGGGCAAGAGCAACTCGGTCGCCGCATACACTATTCTCAGAATGACTTGGTTG
AGTACTCACCAGTCACAGAAAAGCATCTTACGGATGGCATGACAGTAAGAGAATTATGCAGTGCTGCCAT
AACCATGAGTGATAACACTGCGGCCAACTTACTTCTGACAACGATCGGAGGACCGAAGGAGCTAACCGCT
TTTTTGCACAACATGGGGGATCATGTAACTCGCCTTGATCGTTGGGAACCGGAGCTGAATGAAGCCATAC
CAAACGACGAGCGTGACACCACGATGCCTGTAGCAATGGCAACAACGTTGCGCAAACTATTAACTGGCGA
ACTACTTACTCTAGCTTCCCGGCAACAATTAATAGACTGGATGGAGGCGGATAAAGTTGCAGGACCACTT
CTGCGCTCGGCCCTTCCGGCTGGCTGGTTTATTGCTGATAAATCTGGAGCCGGTGAGCGTGGGTCTCGCG
GTATCATTGCAGCACTGGGGCCAGATGGTAAGCCCTCCCGTATCGTAGTTATCTACACGACGGGGAGTCA
GGCAACTATGGATGAACGAAATAGACAGATCGCTGAGATAGGTGCCTCACTGATTAAGCATTGGTAACTG
TCAGACCAAGTTTACTCATATATACTTTAGATTGATTTAAAACTTCATTTTTAATTTAAAAGGATCTAGG
TGAAGATCCTTTTTGATAATCTCATGACCAAAATCCCTTAACGTGAGTTTTCGTTCCACTGAGCGTCAGA
CCCCGTAGAAAAGATCAAAGGATCTTCTTGAGATCCTTTTTTTCTGCGCGTAATCTGCTGCTTGCAAACA
AAAAAACCACCGCTACCAGCGGTGGTTTGTTTGCCGGATCAAGAGCTACCAACTCTTTTTCCGAAGGTAA
CTGGCTTCAGCAGAGCGCAGATACCAAATACTGTTCTTCTAGTGTAGCCGTAGTTAGGCCACCACTTCAA
GAACTCTGTAGCACCGCCTACATACCTCGCTCTGCTAATCCTGTTACCAGTGGCTGCTGCCAGTGGCGAT
AAGTCGTGTCTTACCGGGTTGGACTCAAGACGATAGTTACCGGATAAGGCGCAGCGGTCGGGCTGAACGG
GGGGTTCGTGCACACAGCCCAGCTTGGAGCGAACGACCTACACCGAACTGAGATACCTACAGCGTGAGCT
ATGAGAAAGCGCCACGCTTCCCGAAGGGAGAAAGGCGGACAGGTATCCGGTAAGCGGCAGGGTCGGAACA
GGAGAGCGCACGAGGGAGCTTCCAGGGGGAAACGCCTGGTATCTTTATAGTCCTGTCGGGTTTCGCCACC
TCTGACTTGAGCGTCGATTTTTGTGATGCTCGTCAGGGGGGCGGAGCCTATGGAAAAACGCCAGCAACGC
GGCCTTTTTACGGTTCCTGGCCTTTTGCTGGCCTTTTGCTCACATGTTCTTTCCTGCGTTATCCCCTGAT
TCTGTGGATAACCGTATTACCGCCTTTGAGTGAGCTGATACCGCTCGCCGCAGCCGAACGACCGAGCGCA
GCGAGTCAGTGAGCGAGGAAGCGGAAGAGCGCCCAATACGCAAACCGCCTCTCCCCGCGCGTTGGCCGAT
TCATTAATGCAGCTGGCACGACAGGTTTCCCGACTGGAAAGCGGGCAGTGAGCGCAACGCAATTAATGTG
AGTTAGCTCACTCATTAGGCACCCCAGGCTTTACACTTTATGCTTCCGGCTCGTATGTTGTGTGGAATTG
TGAGCGGATAACAATTTCACACAGGAAACAGCTATGACCATGATTACGCCAAGCGCGCAATTAACCCTCA
CTAAAGGGAACAAAAGCTGGAGCTGCAAGC
