>Addgene plasmid #143555 | TFORF1925 | depositor partial sequence | sequence record 282795 | Insert
ACCGCCACCATGGAGGGATTACTGCATTACATCAACCCTGCACACGCCATTTCTCTCCTAAGTGCCCTGA
ATGAGGAGCGTCTCAAAGGACAGCTGTGTGATGTGCTGCTGATTGTTGGAGACCAAAAGTTCCGAGCTCA
TAAAAACGTCTTGGCTGCCAGCAGCGAATACTTTCAGAGTTTATTCACAAATAAGGAAAATGAGTCACAA
ACTGTATTTCAGCTTGACTTCTGTGAGCCAGATGCTTTTGATAATGTTTTAAACTACATTTATTCTTCCT
CTCTATTTGTTGAGAAGAGCAGCCTTGCTGCTGTGCAAGAACTTGGCTATAGTCTTGGGATTTCCTTTCT
GACTAACATCGTTTCTAAAACACCTCAAGCCCCCTTTCCAACGTGTCCTAATAGAAAAAAAGTGTTTGTA
GAAGATGATGAAAACAGTTCTCAAAAGAGAAGTGTCATTGTTTGTCAAAGTAGAAACGAAGCGCAAGGAA
AAACTGTTAGTCAAAATCAACCCGATGTAAGCCATACTTCCCGGCCCTCTCCTAGCATTGCAGTCAAGGC
CAATACCAATAAGCCACATGTCCCAAAACCAATAGAACCACTTCATAATTTGTCATTAACTGAAAAGAGT
TGGCCGAAAGATAGTTCTGTGGTATATGCAAAGTCTCTTGAGCATTCTGGATCTTTGGATGATCCTAATA
GAATCAGTTTGGTGAAAAGAAATGCAGTGTTGCCTTCAAAGCCTCTGCAAGACAGAGAAGCTATGGATGA
TAAACCAGGTGTGAGTGGTCAGCTTCCAAAAGGAAAAGCTCTAGAGCTGGCTTTGAAGAGACCACGGCCA
CCTGTTTTGTCTGTTTGTAGCTCATCAGAGACTCCCTATCTATTAAAAGAAACTAACAAAGGAAATGGTC
AAGGTGAAGATAGAAACTTGTTGTACTATTCAAAGTTAGGCTTAGTGATCCCATCCAGTGGATCTGGTTC
TGGAAACCAAAGCATTGACAGGAGTGGCCCACTTGTTAAGAGTCTCCTCAGACGGTCATTGTCGATGGAT
AGCCAGGTTCCTGTCTATTCACCTTCCATAGATTTGAAATCTTCCCAGGGATCATCTTCGGTGTCCAGTG
ATGCACCAGGGAATGTGTTGTGTGCTTTATCTCAGAAGTCATCTTTAAAAGATTGTAGTGAAAAAACAGC
CCTAGATGACAGGCCTCAAGTGCTACAACCGCATCGCCTCAGGTCCTTTAGTGCTTCTCAGTCAACAGAC
AGGGAGGGAGCTTCCCCTGTGACTGAGGTGCGCATAAAGACTGAGCCCAGCAGCCCGCTGTCGGACCCCT
CGGACATCATCCGCGTCACTGTGGGAGATGCGGCAACAACAGCAGCTGCCTCATCTTCGTCGGTCACAAG
AGACCTGTCTCTGAAAACAGAAGATGACCAAAAAGACATGAGCAGACTCCCAGCAAAAAGGAGGTTCCAA
GCGGACCGAAGATTGCCGTTTAAGAAGTTAAAGGTGAATGAGCACGGGTCTCCTGTGTCAGAAGATAATT
TTGAGGAAGGCTCAAGCCCTACTCTCCTTGATGCAGATTTTCCAGATTCTGATTTGAATAAAGACGAATT
TGAGCAAGGAAGCCACGAGCGGCTGTGCCGGAACGCGGCCGTCTGCCCTTACTGCAGCCTCAGGTTTTTC
TCGCCCGAGCTGAAGCAAGAACACGAGAGCAAGTGTGAGTATAAGAAGCTGACCTGCCTCGAGTGCATGC
GCACCTTCAAGTCCTCTTTCAGCATCTGGCGGCACCAGGTTGAAGTCCATAATCAGAACAACATGGCACC
CACCGAAAACTTTTCTTTGCCCGTTTTGGACCACAATGGTGATGTGACTGGTTCTTCAAGGCCCCAATCC
CAGCCTGAGCCCAACAAAGTAAACCACATCGTCACCACAAAAGACGACAACGTGTTCAGTGATTCTTCAG
AACAAGTTAACTTCGACTCGGAAGATTCCTCTTGTCTTCCCGAAGACCTTAGTCTTTCCAAGCAACTGAA
AATCCAAGTCAAAGAGGAGCCTGTGGAGGAGGCTGAAGAAGAGGCACCCGAGGCCAGCACAGCCCCCAAA
GAAGCGGGTCCTAGCAAAGAAGCCAGCCTGTGGCCCTGCGAGAAGTGTGGGAAGATGTTCACGGTGCATA
AGCAGCTGGAGCGTCACCAGGAGCTTCTGTGCTCTGTGAAACCATTTATTTGTCACGTGTGCAACAAAGC
TTTTCGCACTAATTTTCGACTCTGGAGTCACTTCCAATCGCACATGTCTCAGGCTTCAGAGGAATCGGCA
CATAAGGAATCTGAGGTGTGCCCTGTTCCCACAAACTCTCCCTCTCCACCACCTCTGCCACCGCCACCAC
CACTGCCCAAGATCCAGCCTCTGGAGCCTGACAGCCCCACAGGCCTGTCCGAAAACCCAACTCCAGCCAC
AGAAAAACTGTTTGTGCCCCAAGAATCAGACACCCTTTTTTACCATGCCCCACCCCTTTCAGCAATCACA
TTTAAAAGACAGTTTATGTGTAAACTTTGCCACAGGACATTCAAGACTGCATTTAGTCTTTGGAGTCACG
AACAAACACACAATTAGTAATGAACTAGTCCGTAACTTGAAAGTATTTCGATTTCTTGGCTTTATATATC
TTGTGGAAAGGACGACAAGATATGGGTTAAGCCTGTCCC
