>Addgene plasmid #143555 | TFORF1925 | depositor partial sequence | sequence record 282796 | Barcode
CAAGATATGGGTTAAGCCTGTCCC
